>Addgene plasmid #160553 | Tobacco Etch Virus NIa protease (GB0420) | depositor full sequence | sequence record 310916 | Full Sequence
CTCGAATGGGAGAAAGCTTGTTTAAGGGACCACGTGATTACAACCCGATATCGAGCACCATTTGTCACTT
GACGAATGAATCTGATGGGCACACAACATCGTTGTATGGTATTGGATTTGGTCCCTTCATCATTACAAAC
AAGCACTTGTTTAGAAGAAATAATGGAACACTGTTGGTCCAATCACTACATGGTGTATTCAAGGTCAAGA
ACACCACGACTTTGCAACAACACCTCATTGATGGGAGGGACATGATAATTATTCGCATGCCTAAGGATTT
CCCACCATTTCCTCAAAAGCTGAAATTTAGAGAGCCACAAAGGGAAGAGCGCATATGTCTTGTGACAACC
AACTTCCAAACTAAGAGCATGTCTAGCATGGTGTCAGACACTAGTTGCACATTCCCTTCATCTGATGGCA
TATTCTGGAAGCATTGGATTCAAACCAAGGATGGGCAGTGTGGCAGTCCATTAGTATCAACTAGAGATGG
GTTCATTGTTGGTATACACTCAGCATCGAATTTCACCAACACAAACAATTATTTCACAAGCGTGCCGAAA
AACTTCATGGAATTGTTGACAAATCAGGAGGCGCAGCAGTGGGTTAGTGGTTGGCGATTAAATGCTGACT
CAGTATTGTGGGGGGGCCATAAAGTTTTCATGAGCAAACCTGAAGAGCCTTTTCAGCCAGTTAAGGAAGC
GACTCAACTCATGAGTGAATTGGTGTACTCGCAATGAGCTTCGAGACCACTCATCGCCCATCACTAGTGA
ATTCGCGGCCGCCTGCAGGTCGACCATATGGGAGAGCTCCCAACGCGTTGGATGCATAGCTTGAGTATTC
TATAGTGTCACCTAAATAGCTTGGCGTAATCATGGTCATAGCTGTTTCCTGTGTGAAATTGTTATCCGCT
CACAATTCCACACAACATACGAGCCGGAAGCATAAAGTGTAAAGCCTGGGGTGCCTAATGAGTGAGCTAA
CTCACATTAATTGCGTTGCGCTCACTGCCCGCTTTCCAGTCGGGAAACCTGTCGTGCCAGCTGCATTAAT
GAATCGGCCAACGCGCGGGGAGAGGCGGTTTGCGTATTGGGCGCTCTTCCGCTTCCTCGCTCACTGACTC
GCTGCGCTCGGTCGTTCGGCTGCGGCGAGCGGTATCAGCTCACTCAAAGGCGGTAATACGGTTATCCACA
GAATCAGGGGATAACGCAGGAAAGAACATGTGAGCAAAAGGCCAGCAAAAGGCCAGGAACCGTAAAAAGG
CCGCGTTGCTGGCGTTTTTCCATAGGCTCCGCCCCCCTGACGAGCATCACAAAAATCGACGCTCAAGTCA
GAGGTGGCGAAACCCGACAGGACTATAAAGATACCAGGCGTTTCCCCCTGGAAGCTCCCTCGTGCGCTCT
CCTGTTCCGACCCTGCCGCTTACCGGATACCTGTCCGCCTTTCTCCCTTCGGGAAGCGTGGCGCTTTCTC
ATAGCTCACGCTGTAGGTATCTCAGTTCGGTGTAGGTCGTTCGCTCCAAGCTGGGCTGTGTGCACGAACC
CCCCGTTCAGCCCGACCGCTGCGCCTTATCCGGTAACTATCGTCTTGAGTCCAACCCGGTAAGACACGAC
TTATCGCCACTGGCAGCAGCCACTGGTAACAGGATTAGCAGAGCGAGGTATGTAGGCGGTGCTACAGAGT
TCTTGAAGTGGTGGCCTAACTACGGCTACACTAGAAGAACAGTATTTGGTATCTGCGCTCTGCTGAAGCC
AGTTACCTTCGGAAAAAGAGTTGGTAGCTCTTGATCCGGCAAACAAACCACCGCTGGTAGCGGTGGTTTT
TTTGTTTGCAAGCAGCAGATTACGCGCAGAAAAAAAGGATCTCAAGAAGATCCTTTGATCTTTTCTACGG
GGTCTGACGCTCAGTGGAACGAAAACTCACGTTAAGGGATTTTGGTCATGAGATTATCAAAAAGGATCTT
CACCTAGATCCTTTTAAATTAAAAATGAAGTTTTAAATCAATCTAAAGTATATATGAGTAAACTTGGTCT
GACAGTTACCAATGCTTAATCAGTGAGGCACCTATCTCAGCGATCTGTCTATTTCGTTCATCCATAGTTG
CCTGACTCCCCGTCGTGTAGATAACTACGATACGGGAGGGCTTACCATCTGGCCCCAGTGCTGCAATGAT
ACCGCGCGACCCACGCTCACCGGCTCCAGATTTATCAGCAATAAACCAGCCAGCCGGAAGGGCCGAGCGC
AGAAGTGGTCCTGCAACTTTATCCGCCTCCATCCAGTCTATTAATTGTTGCCGGGAAGCTAGAGTAAGTA
GTTCGCCAGTTAATAGTTTGCGCAACGTTGTTGCCATTGCTACAGGCATCGTGGTGTCACGCTCGTCGTT
TGGTATGGCTTCATTCAGCTCCGGTTCCCAACGATCAAGGCGAGTTACATGATCCCCCATGTTGTGCAAA
AAAGCGGTTAGCTCCTTCGGTCCTCCGATCGTTGTCAGAAGTAAGTTGGCCGCAGTGTTATCACTCATGG
TTATGGCAGCACTGCATAATTCTCTTACTGTCATGCCATCCGTAAGATGCTTTTCTGTGACTGGTGAGTA
CTCAACCAAGTCATTCTGAGAATAGTGTATGCGGCGACCGAGTTGCTCTTGCCCGGCGTCAATACGGGAT
AATACCGCGCCACATAGCAGAACTTTAAAAGTGCTCATCATTGGAAAACGTTCTTCGGGGCGAAAACTCT
CAAGGATCTTACCGCTGTTGAGATCCAGTTCGATGTAACCCACTCGTGCACCCAACTGATCTTCAGCATC
TTTTACTTTCACCAGCGTTTCTGGGTGAGCAAAAACAGGAAGGCAAAATGCCGCAAAAAAGGGAATAAGG
GCGACACGGAAATGTTGAATACTCATACTCTTCCTTTTTCAATATTATTGAAGCATTTATCAGGGTTATT
GTCTCATGAGCGGATACATATTTGAATGTATTTAGAAAAATAAACAAATAGGGGTTCCGCGCACATTTCC
CCGAAAAGTGCCACCTGATGCGGTGTGAAATACCGCACAGATGCGTAAGGAGAAAATACCGCATCAGGAA
ATTGTAAGCGTTAATATTTTGTTAAAATTCGCGTTAAATTTTTGTTAAATCAGCTCATTTTTTAACCAAT
AGGCCGAAATCGGCAAAATCCCTTATAAATCAAAAGAATAGACCGAGATAGGGT
[37 nt withheld, positions 3205-3241]
AAAGAACGTGGACTCCAACGTCAAAGGGCGAAAAACCGTCTATCAGGGCGCTGGCCCACTACGTGAACCA
TCACCCT
[91 nt withheld, positions 3319-3409]
G
[124 nt withheld, positions 3411-3534]
CCATTCGCCATTCAGGCTGCGCAACTGTTGGGAAGGGCGATCGGTGCGGGCCTCTTCGCTATTACGCCAG
CTGGCGAAAGGGGGATGTGCTGCAAGGCGATTAAGTTGGGTAACGCCAGGGTTTTCCCAGTCACGACGTT
GTAAAACGACGGCCAGTGAATTGTAATACGACTCACTATAGGGCGAATTGGGCCCGACGTCGCATGCTCC
CGGCCGCCATGGCGGCCGCGGGAATTCGATGGGCGATGAGTGGT
Features (pLannotate 1.2.2; 14 found; start..end, strand, type, name):
      9..714     +  CDS            TEV protease (fragment): tobacco etch virus protease (Kapust et al., 2001)
    765..827     -  CDS            VESPI_VESMG (fragment): Experimental evidence at protein level: Swiss-Prot protein existence level 1. Shows contractile activity on isolated ileum smooth muscle. From Vespa magnifica (Hornet).
    839..857     -  promoter       SP6 promoter: promoter for bacteriophage SP6 RNA polymerase
    899..915     -  protein_bind   lac operator: The lac repressor binds to the lac operator to inhibit transcription in E. coli. This inhibition can be relieved by adding lactose or isopropyl-β-D-thiogalactopyranoside (IPTG). lac repressor encoded by lacI
    923..953     -  promoter       lac promoter: promoter for the E. coli lac operon
    968..989     -  protein_bind   CAP binding site: CAP binding activates transcription in the presence of cAMP. E. coli catabolite activator protein
   1002..1094    -  CDS            lacI (fragment): lac repressor; lacI; The lac repressor binds to the lac operator to inhibit transcription in E. coli. This inhibition can be relieved by adding lactose or isopropyl-β-D-thiogalactopyranoside (IPTG).
   1277..1865    -  rep_origin     ori: high-copy-number ColE1/pMB1/pBR322/pUC origin of replication
   2036..2896    -  CDS            AmpR: β-lactamase; bla; confers resistance to ampicillin, carbenicillin, and related antibiotics
   2897..3001    -  promoter       AmpR promoter: bla
   3028..3078    +  misc_feature   bom (fragment): basis of mobility region from pBR322
   3079..3534    -  rep_origin     f1 ori (sequence partly withheld): f1 bacteriophage origin of replication; arrow indicates direction of (+) strand synthesis
   3538..3695    -  CDS            lacZα (fragment): LacZα fragment of β-galactosidase; lacZ fragment
   3698..3716    +  promoter       T7 promoter: promoter for bacteriophage T7 RNA polymerase
