>Addgene plasmid #160553 | Tobacco Etch Virus NIa protease (GB0420) | addgene full sequence | sequence record 318058 | Addgene NGS Result
CTCGAATGGGAGAAAGCTTGTTTAAGGGACCACGTGATTACAACCCGATATCGAGCACCATTTGTCACTT
GACGAATGAATCTGATGGGCACACAACATCGTTGTATGGTATTGGATTTGGTCCCTTCATCATTACAAAC
AAGCACTTGTTTAGAAGAAATAATGGAACACTGTTGGTCCAATCACTACATGGTGTATTCAAGGTCAAGA
ACACCACGACTTTGCAACAACACCTCATTGATGGGAGGGACATGATAATTATTCGCATGCCTAAGGATTT
CCCACCATTTCCTCAAAAGCTGAAATTTAGAGAGCCACAAAGGGAAGAGCGCATATGTCTTGTGACAACC
AACTTCCAAACTAAGAGCATGTCTAGCATGGTGTCAGACACTAGTTGCACATTCCCTTCATCTGATGGCA
TATTCTGGAAGCATTGGATTCAAACCAAGGATGGGCAGTGTGGCAGTCCATTAGTATCAACTAGAGATGG
GTTCATTGTTGGTATACACTCAGCATCGAATTTCACCAACACAAACAATTATTTCACAAGCGTGCCGAAA
AACTTCATGGAATTGTTGACAAATCAGGAGGCGCAGCAGTGGGTTAGTGGTTGGCGATTAAATGCTGACT
CAGTATTGTGGGGGGGCCATAAAGTTTTCATGAGCAAACCTGAAGAGCCTTTTCAGCCAGTTAAGGAAGC
GACTCAACTCATGAGTGAATTGGTGTACTCGCAATGAGCTTCGAGACCACTCATCGCCCAATCACTAGTG
AATTCGCGGCCGCCTGCAGGTCGACCATATGGGAGAGCTCCCAACGCGTTGGATGCATAGCTTGAGTATT
CTATAGTGTCACCTAAATAGCTTGGCGTAATCATGGTCATAGCTGTTTCCTGTGTGAAATTGTTATCCGC
TCACAATTCCACACAACATACGAGCCGGAAGCATAAAGTGTAAAGCCTGGGGTGCCTAATGAGTGAGCTA
ACTCACATTAATTGCGTTGCGCTCACTGCCCGCTTTCCAGTCGGGAAACCTGTCGTGCCAGCTGCATTAA
TGAATCGGCCAACGCGCGGGGAGAGGCGGTTTGCGTATTGGGCGCTCTTCCGCTTCCTCGCTCACTGACT
CGCTGCGCTCGGTCGTTCGGCTGCGGCGAGCGGTATCAGCTCACTCAAAGGCGGTAATACGGTTATCCAC
AGAATCAGGGGATAACGCAGGAAAGAACATGTGAGCAAAAGGCCAGCAAAAGGCCAGGAACCGTAAAAAG
GCCGCGTTGCTGGCGTTTTTCCATAGGCTCCGCCCCCCTGACGAGCATCACAAAAATCGACGCTCAAGTC
AGAGGTGGCGAAACCCGACAGGACTATAAAGATACCAGGCGTTTCCCCCTGGAAGCTCCCTCGTGCGCTC
TCCTGTTCCGACCCTGCCGCTTACCGGATACCTGTCCGCCTTTCTCCCTTCGGGAAGCGTGGCGCTTTCT
CATAGCTCACGCTGTAGGTATCTCAGTTCGGTGTAGGTCGTTCGCTCCAAGCTGGGCTGTGTGCACGAAC
CCCCCGTTCAGCCCGACCGCTGCGCCTTATCCGGTAACTATCGTCTTGAGTCCAACCCGGTAAGACACGA
CTTATCGCCACTGGCAGCAGCCACTGGTAACAGGATTAGCAGAGCGAGGTATGTAGGCGGTGCTACAGAG
TTCTTGAAGTGGTGGCCTAACTACGGCTACACTAGAAGAACAGTATTTGGTATCTGCGCTCTGCTGAAGC
CAGTTACCTTCGGAAAAAGAGTTGGTAGCTCTTGATCCGGCAAACAAACCACCGCTGGTAGCGGTGGTTT
TTTTGTTTGCAAGCAGCAGATTACGCGCAGAAAAAAAGGATCTCAAGAAGATCCTTTGATCTTTTCTACG
GGGTCTGACGCTCAGTGGAACGAAAACTCACGTTAAGGGATTTTGGTCATGAGATTATCAAAAAGGATCT
TCACCTAGATCCTTTTAAATTAAAAATGAAGTTTTAAATCAATCTAAAGTATATATGAGTAAACTTGGTC
TGACAGTTACCAATGCTTAATCAGTGAGGCACCTATCTCAGCGATCTGTCTATTTCGTTCATCCATAGTT
GCCTGACTCCCCGTCGTGTAGATAACTACGATACGGGAGGGCTTACCATCTGGCCCCAGTGCTGCAATGA
TACCGCGCGACCCACGCTCACCGGCTCCAGATTTATCAGCAATAAACCAGCCAGCCGGAAGGGCCGAGCG
CAGAAGTGGTCCTGCAACTTTATCCGCCTCCATCCAGTCTATTAATTGTTGCCGGGAAGCTAGAGTAAGT
AGTTCGCCAGTTAATAGTTTGCGCAACGTTGTTGCCATTGCTACAGGCATCGTGGTGTCACGCTCGTCGT
TTGGTATGGCTTCATTCAGCTCCGGTTCCCAACGATCAAGGCGAGTTACATGATCCCCCATGTTGTGCAA
AAAAGCGGTTAGCTCCTTCGGTCCTCCGATCGTTGTCAGAAGTAAGTTGGCCGCAGTGTTATCACTCATG
GTTATGGCAGCACTGCATAATTCTCTTACTGTCATGCCATCCGTAAGATGCTTTTCTGTGACTGGTGAGT
ACTCAACCAAGTCATTCTGAGAATAGTGTATGCGGCGACCGAGTTGCTCTTGCCCGGCGTCAATACGGGA
TAATACCGCGCCACATAGCAGAACTTTAAAAGTGCTCATCATTGGAAAACGTTCTTCGGGGCGAAAACTC
TCAAGGATCTTACCGCTGTTGAGATCCAGTTCGATGTAACCCACTCGTGCACCCAACTGATCTTCAGCAT
CTTTTACTTTCACCAGCGTTTCTGGGTGAGCAAAAACAGGAAGGCAAAATGCCGCAAAAAAGGGAATAAG
GGCGACACGGAAATGTTGAATACTCATACTCTTCCTTTTTCAATATTATTGAAGCATTTATCAGGGTTAT
TGTCTCATGAGCGGATACATATTTGAATGTATTTAGAAAAATAAACAAATAGGGGTTCCGCGCACATTTC
CCCGAAAAGTGCCACCTGATGCGGTGTGAAATACCGCACAGATGCGTAAGGAGAAAATACCGCATCAGGA
AATTGTAAGCGTTAATATTTTGTTAAAATTCGCGTTAAATTTTTGTTAAATCAGCTCATTTTTTAACCAA
TAGGCCGAAATCGGCAAAATCCCTTATAAATCAAAAGAATAGACCGAGATAGGGT
[37 nt withheld, positions 3206-3242]
AAAGAACGTGGACTCCAACGTCAAAGGGCGAAAAACCGTCTATCAGGGCGCTGGCCCACTACGTGAACCA
TCACCCT
[91 nt withheld, positions 3320-3410]
G
[124 nt withheld, positions 3412-3535]
CCATTCGCCATTCAGGCTGCGCAACTGTTGGGAAGGGCGATCGGTGCGGGCCTCTTCGCTATTACGCCAG
CTGGCGAAAGGGGGATGTGCTGCAAGGCGATTAAGTTGGGTAACGCCAGGGTTTTCCCAGTCACGACGTT
GTAAAACGACGGCCAGTGAATTGTAATACGACTCACTATAGGGCGAATTGGGCCCGACGTCGCATGCTCC
CGGCCGCCATGGCGGCCGCGGGAATTCGATTGGGCGATGAGTGGT
Features (pLannotate 1.2.2; 14 found; start..end, strand, type, name):
      9..714     +  CDS            TEV protease (fragment): tobacco etch virus protease (Kapust et al., 2001)
    766..828     -  CDS            VESPI_VESMG (fragment): Experimental evidence at protein level: Swiss-Prot protein existence level 1. Shows contractile activity on isolated ileum smooth muscle. From Vespa magnifica (Hornet).
    840..858     -  promoter       SP6 promoter: promoter for bacteriophage SP6 RNA polymerase
    900..916     -  protein_bind   lac operator: The lac repressor binds to the lac operator to inhibit transcription in E. coli. This inhibition can be relieved by adding lactose or isopropyl-β-D-thiogalactopyranoside (IPTG). lac repressor encoded by lacI
    924..954     -  promoter       lac promoter: promoter for the E. coli lac operon
    969..990     -  protein_bind   CAP binding site: CAP binding activates transcription in the presence of cAMP. E. coli catabolite activator protein
   1003..1095    -  CDS            lacI (fragment): lac repressor; lacI; The lac repressor binds to the lac operator to inhibit transcription in E. coli. This inhibition can be relieved by adding lactose or isopropyl-β-D-thiogalactopyranoside (IPTG).
   1278..1866    -  rep_origin     ori: high-copy-number ColE1/pMB1/pBR322/pUC origin of replication
   2037..2897    -  CDS            AmpR: β-lactamase; bla; confers resistance to ampicillin, carbenicillin, and related antibiotics
   2898..3002    -  promoter       AmpR promoter: bla
   3029..3079    +  misc_feature   bom (fragment): basis of mobility region from pBR322
   3080..3535    -  rep_origin     f1 ori (sequence partly withheld): f1 bacteriophage origin of replication; arrow indicates direction of (+) strand synthesis
   3539..3696    -  CDS            lacZα (fragment): LacZα fragment of β-galactosidase; lacZ fragment
   3699..3717    +  promoter       T7 promoter: promoter for bacteriophage T7 RNA polymerase
