[The description below was written by a language model from this plasmid's Addgene catalogue record and pLannotate feature annotations shown in this document.]
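Description:
Tobacco Etch Virus NIa protease (GB0420) is a GoldenBraid level-0 part plasmid: the coding sequence of the TEV NIa protease is held in pUPD, the universal part domestication vector of the GoldenBraid system, which the depositors built from pGEM-T Easy. It is a small (about 3.8 kb) E. coli cloning plasmid, replicated at high copy from a ColE1/pUC-type origin and selected with ampicillin through the bla gene and its own promoter. An f1 phage origin is also carried over from the parental backbone.

The insert was placed in pUPD by BsmBI cloning, which destroyed both sites. Internal BsaI and BsmBI sites were removed from the protease sequence ("domestication") so that the part survives type IIS assembly. As a result, BsaI digestion releases the intact part with defined overhangs for assembly into GoldenBraid transcriptional units. The annotation detects a roughly 700 bp TEV protease coding region, flanked by T7 and SP6 promoters that mainly serve as sequencing primer sites. It also finds remnants of the lacZα screening cassette (lac promoter, operator, CAP site and a lacZα fragment) interrupted by the insert. Short hits to a hornet peptide, lacI and bom are probably spurious matches or backbone remnants rather than functional elements.

The plasmid has no plant or other eukaryotic promoter or terminator for the protease, so it is a storage and donor part rather than an expression construct. The record does not state a downstream application or which GoldenBraid part category the overhangs define. The depositor and sequencing-derived records differ by only two nucleotides in length and share the same feature layout.
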