Addgene plasmid #160553: Tobacco Etch Virus NIa protease (GB0420)
Purpose: pUPD_NIaPro(TEV)
Depositing lab: Diego Orzaez. Depositing organization: Agencia Estatal Consejo Superior de Investigaciones Científicas, M.P.
Backbone
  Vector backbone: pUPD
  Backbone manufacturer: self-made; derived from pGEMT-Easy manufactured by Promega
  Vector type: Synthetic Biology
Growth in bacteria
  Bacterial resistance: Ampicillin, 100 μg/mL
  Growth temperature: 37°C
  Growth strain: DH5alpha
  Copy number: High Copy
Gene/Insert
  Gene/Insert name: Tobacco Etch Virus NIa protease
  Species: Unspecified
  Mutation: BsaI and BsmBI sites removed
  Cloning method: Restriction Enzyme; 5′ cloning site BsmBI (destroyed during cloning); 3′ cloning site BsmBI (destroyed during cloning)
  Sequencing primers: 5′ T7; 3′ SP6
Terms and licenses: Academic/Nonprofit Terms; Industry Terms: Not Available to Industry
Depositor comments: Compatible with GoldenBraid; insert can be released with BsaI
How to cite: Tobacco Etch Virus NIa protease (GB0420) was a gift from Diego Orzaez (Addgene plasmid # 160553 ; http://n2t.net/addgene:160553 ; RRID:Addgene_160553)
